Addgene plasmid #238700: JAK3-HaloTag Vector
Purpose: Express JAK3-HaloTag Fusion Protein in Mammalian Cells under a CMV promoter
Depositing lab: Promega Corporation.
Backbone
  Vector backbone: pFC27K HaloTag(R) CMV-neo Flexi(R) Vector
  Vector type: Mammalian Expression
  Selectable markers: Neomycin
Growth in bacteria
  Bacterial resistance: Kanamycin, 50 μg/mL
  Growth temperature: 37°C
  Growth strain: DH5alpha
  Copy number: High Copy
Gene/Insert
  Gene/Insert name: JAK3
  Species: H. sapiens (human)
  Mutation: None
  Entrez Gene: JAK3 (a.k.a. JAK-3, JAK3_HUMAN, JAKL, L-JAK, LJAK)
  Promoter: CMV
  Tag / fusion protein: HaloTag (R) (C terminal on backbone)
  Cloning method: Other
Terms and licenses: Academic/Nonprofit Terms; Industry Terms
How to cite: JAK3-HaloTag Vector was a gift from Promega Corporation (Addgene plasmid # 238700 ; http://n2t.net/addgene:238700 ; RRID:Addgene_238700)
