[The description below was written by a language model from this plasmid's Addgene catalogue record and pLannotate feature annotations shown in this document.]
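Description:
JAK3-HaloTag Vector is a mammalian expression plasmid of about 8.4 kb built on the pFC27K HaloTag CMV-neo Flexi backbone. It is designed to produce human JAK3, recorded as unmutated, fused at its C terminus to HaloTag. Transcription is driven by the human cytomegalovirus immediate early enhancer and promoter, followed by a chimeric β-globin/immunoglobulin heavy chain intron that generally improves mRNA processing and expression. A T7 promoter sits just upstream of the open reading frame, which would also permit transcription by T7 RNA polymerase. The JAK3 coding sequence is followed by a TEV protease recognition site and then HaloTag, a modified bacterial dehalogenase that bonds covalently to chloroalkane ligands. The tag can therefore be labelled with fluorescent or affinity ligands, and the TEV site offers a way to release JAK3 from the tag. An SV40 polyadenylation signal is annotated downstream of the fusion.

A single neo (nptII) gene provides selection in both hosts. It is placed behind an SV40 enhancer/early promoter and a synthetic bacterial EM7 promoter, and ends with a synthetic poly(A) signal, giving neomycin-class selection in mammalian cells and kanamycin resistance in E. coli. The annotation software identifies the replication origin as p15A, along with short RSF origin, bom and cer fragments. The catalogue lists the plasmid as high copy, so the origin call should be treated with some caution. Several other small annotated fragments (SET1, large T antigen, M13 ori, IS1, tet promoter) look like partial matches rather than functional parts.

JAK3 is a non-receptor tyrosine kinase that signals downstream of common gamma chain cytokine receptors. The stated purpose is simply expression of the fusion protein in mammalian cells; the record names no specific downstream assay.
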