Features (pLannotate 1.2.2; 24 found; start..end, strand, type, name):
    140..517     +  enhancer       CMV enhancer: human cytomegalovirus immediate early enhancer
    519..718     +  promoter       CMV promoter: human cytomegalovirus (CMV) immediate early promoter
    857..989     +  intron         chimeric intron: chimera between introns from human β-globin and immunoglobulin heavy chain genes
   1033..1051    +  promoter       T7 promoter: promoter for bacteriophage T7 RNA polymerase
   1065..4436    +  CDS            JAK3: JAK3_HUMAN - Experimental evidence at protein level: Swiss-Prot protein existence level 1. Non-receptor tyrosine kinase involved in various processes such as cell growth, development, or differentiation. Mediates essential signaling events in both innate and adaptive immunity and plays a crucial role in hematopoiesis during T-cells development. In the cytoplasm, plays a pivotal role in signal transduction via its association with type I receptors sharing the common subunit gamma such as IL2R, IL4R, IL7R, IL9R, IL15R and IL21R. Following ligand binding to cell surface receptors, phosphorylates
   4458..4478    +  CDS            TEV site: tobacco etch virus (TEV) protease recognition and cleavage site
   4494..5377    +  CDS            HaloTag® (fragment): modified bacterial dehalogenase that forms covalent bonds with chloroalkane derivatives
   5388..5416    +  misc_feature   MCS (fragment): pUC18/19 multiple cloning site
   5423..5472    +  CDS            SET1 (fragment): solubility-enhancement tag derived from T7 phage gene 10B
   5480..5499    +  terminator     T7 terminator (fragment): transcription terminator for bacteriophage T7 RNA polymerase
   5521..5642    -  polyA_signal   SV40 poly(A) signal: SV40 polyadenylation signal
   5665..5733    -  CDS            large T antigen (fragment): large T antigen from SV40 (simian virus 40)
   5738..5770    +  rep_origin     M13 ori (fragment): M13 bacteriophage origin of replication; arrow indicates direction of (+) strand synthesis
   5771..5822    -  misc_feature   bom (fragment): basis of mobility region from pBR322
   5887..6244    +  promoter       SV40 promoter: SV40 enhancer and early promoter
   6259..6306    +  promoter       EM7 promoter: synthetic bacterial promoter&nbsp
   6338..7129    +  CDS            neo: KKA2_KLEPN - Also known as kan, nptII. Experimental evidence at protein level: Swiss-Prot protein existence level 1. Resistance to kanamycin, neomycin, paromomycin, ribostamycin, butirosin and gentamicin B. From Klebsiella pneumoniae.
   7196..7244    +  polyA_signal   poly(A) signal: synthetic polyadenylation signal
   7273..7289    -  promoter       tet promoter (fragment): E. coli promoter for tetracycline efflux protein gene
   7401..7946    +  rep_origin     p15A ori: Plasmids containing the medium-copy-number p15A origin of replication can be propagated in E. coli cells that contain a second plasmid with the ColE1 origin.
   8034..8089    +  rep_origin     RSF ori (fragment): Plasmids containing the RSF 1030 origin of replication can be propagated in E. coli cells that contain additional plasmids with compatible origins.
   8188..8214    -  misc_feature   bom (fragment): basis of mobility region from pBR322
   8208..8255    -  mobile_element IS1 (fragment): prokaryotic transposable element IS1
   8263..8334    +  misc_feature   cer region (fragment): ColE1-derived recombination site that helps to maintain plasmids as monomers
>Addgene plasmid #238700 | JAK3-HaloTag Vector | addgene full sequence | sequence record 479801 | Addgene NGS Result
TCAATATTGGCCATTAGCCATATTATTCATTGGTTATATAGCATAAATCAATATTGGCTATTGGCCATTG
CATACGTTGTATCTATATCATAATATGTACATTTATATTGGCTCATGTCCAATATGACCGCCATGTTGGC
ATTGATTATTGACTAGTTATTAATAGTAATCAATTACGGGGTCATTAGTTCATAGCCCATATATGGAGTT
CCGCGTTACATAACTTACGGTAAATGGCCCGCCTGGCTGACCGCCCAACGACCCCCGCCCATTGACGTCA
ATAATGACGTATGTTCCCATAGTAACGCCAATAGGGACTTTCCATTGACGTCAATGGGTGGAGTATTTAC
GGTAAACTGCCCACTTGGCAGTACATCAAGTGTATCATATGCCAAGTCCGCCCCCTATTGACGTCAATGA
CGGTAAATGGCCCGCCTGGCATTATGCCCAGTACATGACCTTACGGGACTTTCCTACTTGGCAGTACATC
TACGTATTAGTCATCGCTATTACCATGGTGATGCGGTTTTGGCAGTACACCAATGGGCGTGGATAGCGGT
TTGACTCACGGGGATTTCCAAGTCTCCACCCCATTGACGTCAATGGGAGTTTGTTTTGGCACCAAAATCA
ACGGGACTTTCCAAAATGTCGTAATAACCCCGCCCCGTTGACGCAAATGGGCGGTAGGCGTGTACGGTGG
GAGGTCTATATAAGCAGAGCTGGTTTAGTGAACCGTCAGATCACTAGAAGCTTTATTGCGGTAGTTTATC
ACAGTTAAATTGCTAACGCAGTCAGTGCTTCTGACACAACAGTCTCGAACTTAAGCTGCAGAAGTTGGTC
GTGAGGCACTGGGCAGGTAAGTATCAAGGTTACAAGACAGGTTTAAGGAGACCAATAGAAACTGGGCTTG
TCGAGACAGAGAAGACTCTTGCGTTTCTGATAGGCACCTATTGGTCTTACTGACATCCACTTTGCCTTTC
TCTCCACAGGTGTCCACTCCCAGTTCAATTACAGCTCTTAAGGCTAGAGTATTAATACGACTCACTATAG
GGCTAGCGATCGCCATGGCACCTCCAAGTGAAGAGACGCCCCTGATCCCTCAGCGTTCATGCAGCCTCTT
GTCCACGGAGGCTGGTGCCCTGCATGTGCTGCTGCCCGCTCGGGGCCCCGGGCCCCCCCAGCGCCTATCT
TTCTCCTTTGGGGACCACTTGGCTGAGGACCTGTGCGTGCAGGCTGCCAAGGCCAGCGGCATCCTGCCTG
TGTACCACTCCCTCTTTGCTCTGGCCACGGAGGACCTGTCCTGCTGGTTCCCCCCGAGCCACATCTTCTC
CGTGGAGGATGCCAGCACCCAAGTCCTGCTGTACAGGATTCGCTTTTACTTCCCCAATTGGTTTGGGCTG
GAGAAGTGCCACCGCTTCGGGCTACGCAAGGATTTGGCCAGTGCTATCCTTGACCTGCCAGTCCTGGAGC
ACCTCTTTGCCCAGCACCGCAGTGACCTGGTGAGTGGGCGCCTCCCCGTGGGCCTCAGTCTCAAGGAGCA
GGGTGAGTGTCTCAGCCTGGCCGTGTTGGACCTGGCCCGGATGGCGCGAGAGCAGGCCCAGCGGCCGGGA
GAGCTGCTGAAGACTGTCAGCTACAAGGCCTGCCTACCCCCAAGCCTGCGCGACCTGATCCAGGGCCTGA
GCTTCGTGACGCGGAGGCGTATTCGGAGGACGGTGCGCAGAGCCCTGCGCCGCGTGGCCGCCTGCCAGGC
AGACCGGCACTCGCTCATGGCCAAGTACATCATGGACCTGGAGCGGCTGGATCCAGCCGGGGCCGCCGAG
ACCTTCCACGTGGGCCTCCCTGGGGCCCTTGGTGGCCACGACGGGCTGGGGCTGCTCCGCGTGGCTGGTG
ACGGCGGCATCGCCTGGACCCAGGGAGAACAGGAGGTCCTCCAGCCCTTCTGCGACTTTCCAGAAATCGT
AGACATTAGCATCAAGCAGGCCCCGCGCGTTGGCCCGGCCGGAGAGCACCGCCTGGTCACTGTTACCAGG
ACAGACAACCAGATTTTAGAGGCCGAGTTCCCAGGGCTGCCCGAGGCTCTGTCGTTCGTGGCGCTCGTGG
ACGGCTACTTCCGGCTGACCACGGACTCCCAGCACTTCTTCTGCAAGGAGGTGGCACCGCCGAGGCTGCT
GGAGGAAGTGGCCGAGCAGTGCCACGGCCCCATCACTCTGGACTTTGCCATCAACAAGCTCAAGACTGGG
GGCTCACGTCCTGGCTCCTATGTTCTCCGCCGCAGCCCCCAGGACTTTGACAGCTTCCTCCTCACTGTCT
GTGTCCAGAACCCCCTTGGTCCTGATTATAAGGGCTGCCTCATCCGGCGCAGCCCCACAGGAACCTTCCT
TCTGGTTGGCCTCAGCCGACCCCACAGCAGTCTTCGAGAGCTCCTGGCAACCTGCTGGGATGGGGGGCTG
CACGTAGATGGGGTGGCAGTGACCCTCACTTCCTGCTGTATCCCCAGACCCAAAGAAAAGTCCAACCTGA
TCGTGGTCCAGAGAGGTCACAGCCCACCCACATCATCCTTGGTTCAGCCCCAATCCCAATACCAGCTGAG
TCAGATGACATTTCACAAGATCCCTGCTGACAGCCTGGAGTGGCATGAGAACCTGGGCCATGGGTCCTTC
ACCAAGATTTACCGGGGCTGTCGCCATGAGGTGGTGGATGGGGAGGCCCGAAAGACAGAGGTGCTGCTGA
AGGTCATGGATGCCAAGCACAAGAACTGCATGGAGTCATTCCTGGAAGCAGCGAGCTTGATGAGCCAAGT
GTCGTACCGGCATCTCGTGCTGCTCCACGGCGTGTGCATGGCTGGAGACAGCACCATGGTGCAGGAATTT
GTACACCTGGGGGCCATAGACATGTATCTGCGAAAACGTGGCCACCTGGTGCCAGCCAGCTGGAAGCTGC
AGGTGGTCAAACAGCTGGCCTACGCCCTCAACTATCTGGAGGACAAAGGCCTGCCCCATGGCAATGTCTC
TGCCCGGAAGGTGCTCCTGGCTCGGGAGGGGGCTGATGGGAGCCCGCCCTTCATCAAGCTGAGTGACCCT
GGGGTCAGCCCCGCTGTGTTAAGCCTGGAGATGCTCACCGACAGGATCCCCTGGGTGGCCCCCGAGTGTC
TCCGGGAGGCGCAGACACTTAGCTTGGAAGCTGACAAGTGGGGCTTCGGCGCCACGGTCTGGGAAGTGTT
TAGTGGCGTCACCATGCCCATCAGTGCCCTGGATCCTGCTAAGAAACTCCAATTTTATGAGGACCGGCAG
CAGCTGCCGGCCCCCAAGTGGACAGAGCTGGCCCTGCTGATTCAACAGTGCATGGCCTATGAGCCGGTCC
AGAGGCCCTCCTTCCGAGCCGTCATTCGTGACCTCAATAGCCTCATCTCTTCAGACTATGAGCTCCTCTC
AGACCCCACACCTGGTGCCCTGGCACCTCGTGATGGGCTGTGGAATGGTGCCCAGCTCTATGCCTGCCAA
GACCCCACGATCTTCGAGGAGAGACACCTCAAGTACATCTCACAGCTGGGCAAGGGCAACTTTGGCAGCG
TGGAGCTGTGCCGCTATGACCCGCTAGGCGACAATACAGGTGCCCTGGTGGCCGTGAAACAGCTGCAGCA
CAGCGGGCCAGACCAGCAGAGGGACTTTCAGCGGGAGATTCAGATCCTCAAAGCACTGCACAGTGATTTC
ATTGTCAAGTATCGTGGTGTCAGCTATGGCCCGGGCCGCCAGAGCCTGCGGCTGGTCATGGAGTACCTGC
CCAGCGGCTGCTTGCGCGACTTCCTGCAGCGGCACCGCGCGCGCCTCGATGCCAGCCGCCTCCTTCTCTA
TTCCTCGCAGATCTGCAAGGGCATGGAGTACCTGGGCTCCCGCCGCTGCGTGCACCGCGACCTGGCCGCC
CGAAACATCCTCGTGGAGAGCGAGGCACACGTCAAGATCGCTGACTTCGGCCTAGCTAAGCTGCTGCCGC
TTGACAAAGACTACTACGTGGTCCGCGAGCCAGGCCAGAGCCCCATTTTCTGGTATGCCCCCGAATCCCT
CTCGGACAACATCTTCTCTCGCCAGTCAGACGTCTGGAGCTTCGGGGTCGTCCTGTACGAGCTCTTCACC
TACTGCGACAAAAGCTGCAGCCCCTCGGCCGAGTTCCTGCGGATGATGGGATGTGAGCGGGATGTCCCCG
CCCTCTGCCGCCTCTTGGAACTGCTGGAGGAGGGCCAGAGGCTGCCGGCGCCTCCTGCCTGCCCTGCTGA
GGTTCACGAGCTCATGAAGCTGTGCTGGGCCCCTAGCCCACAGGACCGGCCATCATTCAGCGCCCTGGGC
CCCCAGCTGGACATGCTGTGGAGCGGAAGCCGGGGGTGTGAGACTCATGCCTTCACTGCTCACCCAGAGG
GCAAACACCACTCCCTGTCCTTTTCAGTTTCTCTCGAGCCAACCACTGAGGATCTGTACTTTCAGAGCGA
TAACGATGGATCCGAAATCGGTACTGGCTTTCCATTCGACCCCCATTATGTGGAAGTCCTGGGCGAGCGC
ATGCACTACGTCGATGTTGGTCCGCGCGATGGCACCCCTGTGCTGTTCCTGCACGGTAACCCGACCTCCT
CCTACGTGTGGCGCAACATCATCCCGCATGTTGCACCGACCCATCGCTGCATTGCTCCAGACCTGATCGG
TATGGGCAAATCCGACAAACCAGACCTGGGTTATTTCTTCGACGACCACGTCCGCTTCATGGATGCCTTC
ATCGAAGCCCTGGGTCTGGAAGAGGTCGTCCTGGTCATTCACGACTGGGGCTCCGCTCTGGGTTTCCACT
GGGCCAAGCGCAATCCAGAGCGCGTCAAAGGTATTGCATTTATGGAGTTCATCCGCCCTATCCCGACCTG
GGACGAATGGCCAGAATTTGCCCGCGAGACCTTCCAGGCCTTCCGCACCACCGACGTCGGCCGCAAGCTG
ATCATCGATCAGAACGTTTTTATCGAGGGTACGCTGCCGATGGGTGTCGTCCGCCCGCTGACTGAAGTCG
AGATGGACCATTACCGCGAGCCGTTCCTGAATCCTGTTGACCGCGAGCCACTGTGGCGCTTCCCAAACGA
GCTGCCAATCGCCGGTGAGCCAGCGAACATCGTCGCGCTGGTCGAAGAATACATGGACTGGCTGCACCAG
TCCCCTGTCCCGAAGCTGCTGTTCTGGGGCACCCCAGGCGTTCTGATCCCACCGGCCGAAGCCGCTCGCC
TGGCCAAAAGCCTGCCTAACTGCAAGGCTGTGGACATCGGCCCGGGTCTGAATCTGCTGCAAGAAGACAA
CCCGGACCTGATCGGCAGCGAGATCGCGCGCTGGCTGTCTACTCTGGAGATTTCCGGTTAATAGAATTCT
AGAGTCGACCTGCAGGCATGCAAGCTGATCCGGCTGCTAACAAAGCCCGAAAGGAAGCTGAGTTGGCTGC
TGCCACCGCTGAGCAATAACTAGCATAACCCCTTGGGGCGGCCGCTTCGAGCAGACATGATAAGATACAT
TGATGAGTTTGGACAAACCACAACTAGAATGCAGTGAAAAAAATGCTTTATTTGTGAAATTTGTGATGCT
ATTGCTTTATTTGTAACCATTATAAGCTGCAATAAACAAGTTAACAACAACAATTGCATTCATTTTATGT
TTCAGGTTCAGGGGGAGATGTGGGAGGTTTTTTTAAGCAAGTAAAACCTCTACAAATGTGGTAAAATCGA
ATTTTAACAAAATATTAACGCTTACAATTTCCTGATGCGGTATTTTCTCCTTACGCATCTGTGCGGTATT
TCACACCGCATACGCGGATCTGCGCAGCACCATGGCCTGAAATAACCTCTGAAAGAGGAACTTGGTTAGG
TACCTTCTGAGGCGGAAAGAACCAGCTGTGGAATGTGTGTCAGTTAGGGTGTGGAAAGTCCCCAGGCTCC
CCAGCAGGCAGAAGTATGCAAAGCATGCATCTCAATTAGTCAGCAACCAGGTGTGGAAAGTCCCCAGGCT
CCCCAGCAGGCAGAAGTATGCAAAGCATGCATCTCAATTAGTCAGCAACCATAGTCCCGCCCCTAACTCC
GCCCATCCCGCCCCTAACTCCGCCCAGTTCCGCCCATTCTCCGCCCCATGGCTGACTAATTTTTTTTATT
TATGCAGAGGCCGAGGCCGCCTCGGCCTCTGAGCTATTCCAGAAGTAGTGAGGAGGCTTTTTTGGAGGCC
TAGGCTTTTGCAAAAAGCTTAATTAACTGTTGACAATTAATCATCGGCATAGTATATCGGCATAGTATAA
TACGACAAGGTGAGGAACTAAACCCAGGAGGCAGATCATGATTGAACAAGATGGATTGCACGCAGGTTCT
CCGGCCGCTTGGGTGGAGAGGCTATTCGGCTATGACTGGGCACAACAGACAATCGGCTGCTCTGATGCCG
CCGTGTTCCGGCTGTCAGCGCAGGGGCGCCCGGTTCTTTTTGTCAAGACCGACCTGTCCGGTGCCCTGAA
TGAACTGCAGGACGAGGCAGCGCGGCTATCGTGGCTGGCCACGACGGGCGTTCCTTGCGCAGCTGTGCTC
GACGTTGTCACTGAAGCGGGAAGGGACTGGCTGCTATTGGGCGAAGTGCCGGGGCAGGATCTCCTGTCAT
CTCACCTTGCTCCTGCCGAGAAAGTATCCATCATGGCTGATGCAATGCGGCGGCTGCATACGCTTGATCC
GGCTACCTGCCCATTCGACCACCAAGCGAAACATCGCATCGAGCGAGCACGTACTCGGATGGAAGCCGGT
CTTGTCGATCAGGATGATCTGGACGAAGAGCATCAGGGGCTCGCGCCAGCCGAACTGTTCGCCAGGCTCA
AGGCGCGCATGCCCGACGGCGAGGATCTCGTCGTGACCCATGGCGATGCCTGCTTGCCGAATATCATGGT
GGAAAATGGCCGCTTTTCTGGATTCATCGACTGTGGCCGGCTGGGTGTGGCGGACCGCTATCAGGACATA
GCGTTGGCTACCCGTGATATTGCTGAAGAGCTTGGCGGCGAATGGGCTGACCGCTTCCTCGTGCTTTACG
GTATCGCCGCTCCCGATTCGCAGCGCATCGCCTTCTATCGCCTTCTTGACGAGTTCTTCTGAGCGGGACT
CTGGGGTTCGAAATGACCGACCAAGCGACGCCCAACCTGCCATCACGATGGCCGCAATAAAATATCTTTA
TTTTCATTACATCTGTGTGTTGGTTTTTTGTGTGAATCGATAGCGATAAGGATCCGCTCATGCGATGATA
AGCTGTCAAACATGAGAATTACAACTTATATCGTATGGGGCTGACTTCAGGTGCTACATTTGAAGAGATA
AATTGCACTGAAATCTAGAAATATTTTATCTGATTAATAAGATGATCTTCTTGAGATCGTTTTGGTCTGC
GCGTAATCTCTTGCTCTGAAAACGAAAAAACCGCCTTGCAGGGCGGTTTTTCGAAGGTTCTCTGAGCTAC
CAACTCTTTGAACCGAGGTAACTGGCTTGGAGGAGCGCAGTCACCAAAACTTGTCCTTTCAGTTTAGCCT
TAACCGGCGCATGACTTCAAGACTAACTCCTCTAAATCAATTACCAGTGGCTGCTGCCAGTGGTGCTTTT
GCATGTCTTTCCGGGTTGGACTCAAGACGATAGTTACCGGATAAGGCGCAGCGGTCGGACTGAACGGGGG
GTTCGTGCATACAGTCCAGCTTGGAGCGAACTGCCTACCCGGAACTGAGTGTCAGGCGTGGAATGAGACA
AACGCGGCCATAACAGCGGAATGACACCGGTAAACCGAAAGGCAGGAACAGGAGAGCGCACGAGGGAGCC
GCCAGGGGGAAACGCCTGGTATCTTTATAGTCCTGTCGGGTTTCGCCACCACTGATTTGAGCGTCAGATT
TCGTGATGCTTGTCAGGGGGGCGGAGCCTATGGAAAAACGGCTTTGCCGCGGCCCTCTCACTTCCCTGTT
AAGTATCTTCCTGGCATCTTCCAGGAAATCTCCGCCCCGTTCGTAAGCCATTTCCGCTCGCCGCAGTCGA
ACGACCGAGCGTAGCGAGTCAGTGAGCGAGGAAGCGGAATATATCCTGTATCACATATTCTGCTGACGCA
CCGGTGCAGCCTTTTTTCTCCTGCCACATGAAGCACTTCACTGACACCCTCATCAGTGCCAACATAGTAA
GCCAGTATACACTCCGCTAGCGCTGATGTCCGGCGGTGCTTTTGCCGTTACGCACCACCCCGTCATGAGA
TTACGCGTTTTAGCGGTGCGTACAATTAAGGGATTATGGTAAATCCACTTACTGTCTGCCCTCGTAGCCA
TCGAGATAAACCGCAGTACTCCGGCCACGATGCGTCCGGCGTAGAGGATCGAGATCT
